Addgene plasmid #17316: NHR1+2-Flag pcDNA3.1
Depositing lab: Joan Conaway & Ronald Conaway. Depositing organization: Stowers Institute for Medical Research. Publication: Neuralized-like 1 (Neurl1) targeted to the plasma membrane by N-myristoylation regulates the Notch ligand Jagged1. Koutelou E, Sato S, Tomomori-Sato C, Florens L, Swanson SK, Washburn MP, Kokkinaki M, Conaway RC, Conaway JW, Moschonas NK. J Biol Chem. 2008 Feb 15;283(7):3846-53. doi: 10.1074/jbc.M706974200. Epub 2007 Dec 12. PubMed 18077452.
Backbone
  Vector backbone: pcDNA3.1 C-FLAG
  Backbone manufacturer: Conaway Lab
  Backbone size w/o insert (bp): 5600
  Vector type: Mammalian Expression, RNAi
Growth in bacteria
  Bacterial resistance: Ampicillin, 100 μg/mL
  Growth temperature: 37°C
  Growth strain: DH5alpha
  Copy number: High Copy
Gene/Insert
  Gene/Insert name: Neuralized-like
  Species: M. musculus (mouse)
  Insert size (bp): 1311
  GenBank ID: BC058386
  Entrez Gene: Neurl1a (a.k.a. Nlz, Neu1, Neur1, Neurl, Rnf67, AI450910, AI481072, 2410129E16Rik)
  Tag / fusion protein: FLAG (C terminal on backbone)
  Cloning method: Restriction Enzyme
  Sequencing primers: 5′ T7
Terms and licenses: Academic/Nonprofit Terms; Industry Terms: Not Available to Industry
How to cite: NHR1+2-Flag pcDNA3.1 was a gift from Joan Conaway & Ronald Conaway (Addgene plasmid # 17316 ; http://n2t.net/addgene:17316 ; RRID:Addgene_17316)
