[The description below was written by a language model from this plasmid's Addgene catalogue record.]
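Description:
NHR1+2-Flag pcDNA3.1 is a mammalian expression plasmid built on a laboratory-modified pcDNA3.1 backbone (pcDNA3.1 C-FLAG, about 5.6 kb without insert) that supplies a FLAG epitope at the C terminus of whatever coding sequence is cloned into it. It is maintained in E. coli as a high-copy plasmid under ampicillin selection. The catalogue also lists "RNAi" as a vector type, but nothing else in the record points to a hairpin or silencing element. No feature table is provided, so the promoter, polyadenylation signal and any mammalian selection marker are not explicitly stated. pcDNA3.1-family vectors generally drive expression from the CMV immediate-early promoter, and the listed T7 sequencing primer is consistent with the T7 promoter site that normally lies just upstream of the cloning region in this family.

The insert is a 1,311 bp fragment of mouse Neuralized-like (Neurl1a, also known as Neurl, Neur1 or Rnf67), introduced by restriction enzyme cloning. The name suggests that the fragment covers the two neuralized homology repeat domains, NHR1 and NHR2, rather than the full-length protein, although the record does not give the exact boundaries or say which regions are left out. The encoded product is a C-terminally FLAG-tagged protein that can be detected or immunoprecipitated with anti-FLAG reagents after transfection into mammalian cells. The associated publication concerns plasma membrane targeting of Neurl1 by N-myristoylation and its regulation of the Notch ligand Jagged1, so this construct most plausibly serves as a domain-mapping variant for examining which parts of Neurl1 contribute to its localisation, interactions or activity.
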