>Addgene plasmid #17316 | NHR1+2-Flag pcDNA3.1 | addgene partial sequence | sequence record 23263 | CMV-F 5'-CGCAAATGGGCGGTAGGCGTG-3'
TCTCTGGCTACTAGAGACCCACTGCTTACTGGCTTATCGAAATTAATACGACTCACTATAGGGAGACCCA
AGCTGGCTAGTCGAGCGGCCGCCAGTGTGATGGATATCTGCAGAATTCGCCCTTGGCTAGCATGGGTAAC
AACTTCTCCAGTGTCTCCTCTCTGCAGCGAGGAAACCCGAGCCGCGCGTCGCGGGGCCACCCCCAGAACC
TCAAAGACTCCATCGGGGGCTCCTTCCCGGTGCCCTCTCACCGATGCCATCACAAGCAGAAGCATTGCCC
GCCTACGCTGTCAGGTGGGGGGCTCCCGGCCACGCCGCTGCTCTTCCATCCCCACACTAAGGGCTCCCAG
ATCCTCATGGACCTCAGCCACAAGGCCGTCAAGAGGCAGGCCAGCTTTTGCAATGCCATCACCTTCAGTA
ACCGCCCGGTGCTCATCTACGAGCAAGTCAGGCTGAAGATCACCAAGAAGCAATGCTGCTGGAGCGGGGC
CCTGCGACTTGGCTTCCCCAGCAAGGACCCTTCCCGCATCCACCCCGACTCGCTGCCCAAGTACGCCTGC
CCTGACCTGGTGTCTCAGAGTGGCTTCTGGGCCAAAGCATTGCCTGAGGAGTTTGCCAACAAGGGCAACA
TCATTGCC
